>Addgene plasmid #226719 | pOGS539_GLuc-ns | addgene full sequence | sequence record 455450 | Addgene NGS Result
GTTTTTCCATAGGCTCCGCCCCCCTGACGAGCATCACAAAAATCGACGCTCAAGTCAGAGGTGGCGAAAC
CCGACAGGACTATAAAGATACCAGGCGTTTCCCCCTGGAAGCTCCCTCGTGCGCTCTCCTGTTCCGACCC
TGCCGCTTACCGGATACCTGTCCGCCTTTCTCCCTTCGGGAAGCGTGGCGCTTTCTCATAGCTCACGCTG
TAGGTATCTCAGTTCGGTGTAGGTCGTTCGCTCCAAGCTGGGCTGTGTGCACGAACCCCCCGTTCAGCCC
GACCGCTGCGCCTTATCCGGTAACTATCGTCTTGAGTCCAACCCGGTAAGACACGACTTATCGCCACTGG
CAGCAGCCACTGGTAACAGGATTAGCAGAGCGAGGTATGTAGGCGGTGCTACAGAGTTCTTGAAGTGGTG
GCCTAACTACGGCTACACTAGAAGAACAGTATTTGGTATCTGCGCTCTGCTGAAGCCAGTTACCTTCGGA
AAAAGAGTTGGTAGCTCTTGATCCGGCAAACAAACCACCGCTGGTAGCGGTGGTTTTTTTGTTTGCAAGC
AGCAGATTACGCGCAGAAAAAAAGGATCTCAAGAAGATCCTTTGATCTTTTCTACGGGGTCTGACGCTCA
GTGGAACGAAAACTCACGTTAAGGGATTTTGGTCATGAGATTATCAAAAAGGATCTTCACCTAGATCCTT
TTAAATTAAAAATGAAGTTTTAAATCAATCTAAAGTATATATGAGTAAACTTGGTCTGACAGTTACCAAT
GCTTAATCAGTGAGGCACCTATCTCAGCGATCTGTCTATTTCGTTCATCCATAGTTGCATTTAAATTTCC
GAACTCTCCAAGGCCCTCGTCGGAAAATCTTCAAACCTTTCGTCCGATCCATCTTGCAGGCTACCTCTCG
AACGAACTATCGCAAGTCTCTTGGCCGGCCTTGCGCCTTGGCTATTGCTTGGCAGCGCCTATCGCCAGGT
ATTACTCCAATCCCGAATATCCGAGATCGGGATCACCCGAGAGAAGTTCAACCTACATCCTCAATCCCGA
TCTATCCGAGATCCGAGGAATATCGAAATCGGGGCGCGCCAACGAAGCATCTGTGCTTCATTTTGTAGAA
CAAAAATGCAACGCGAGAGCGCTAATTTTTCAAACAAAGAATCTGAGCTGCATTTTTACAGAACAGAAAT
GCAACGCGAAAGCGCTATTTTACCAACGAAGAATCTGTGCTTCATTTTTGTAAAACAAAAATGCAACGCG
AGAGCGCTAATTTTTCAAACAAAGAATCTGAGCTGCATTTTTACAGAACAGAAATGCAACGCGAGAGCGC
TATTTTACCAACAAAGAATCTATACTTCTTTTTTGTTCTACAAAAATGCATCCCGAGAGCGCTATTTTTC
TAACAAAGCATCTTAGATTACTTTTTTTCTCCTTTGTGCGCTCTATAATGCAGTCTCTTGATAACTTTTT
GCACTGTAGGTCCGTTAAGGTTAGAAGAAGGCTACTTTGGTGTCTATTTTCTCTTCCATAAAAAAAGCCT
GACTCCACTTCCCGCGTTTACTGATTACTAGCGAAGCTGCGGGTGCATTTTTTCAAGATAAAGGCATCCC
CGATTATATTCTATACCGATGTGGATTGCGCATACTTTGTGAACAGAAAGTGATAGCGTTGATGATTCTT
CATTGGTCAGAAAATTATGAACGGTTTCTTCTATTTTGTCTCTATATACTACGTATAGGAAATGTTTACA
TTTTCGTATTGTTTTCGATTCACTCTATGAATAGTTCTTACTACAATTTTTTTGTCTAAAGAGTAATACT
AGAGATAAACATAAAAAATGTAGAGGTCGAGTTTAGATGCAAGTTCAAGGAGCGAAAGGTGGATGGGTAG
GTTATATAGGGATATAGCACAGAGATATATAGCAAAGAGATACTTTTGAGCAATGTTTGTGGAAGCGGTA
TTCGCAATATTTTAGTAGCTCGTTACAGTCCGGTGCGTTTTTGGTTTTTTGAAAGTGCGTCTTCAGAGCG
CTTTTGGTTTTCAAAAGCGCTCTGAAGTTCCTATACTTCCTAGAGAATAGGAACTTCGGAATAGGAACTT
CAAAGCGTTTCCGAAAACGAGCGCTTCCGAAAATGCAACGCGAGCTGCGCACATACAGCTCACTGTTCAC
GTCGCACCTATATCTGCGTGTTGCCTGTATATATATATACATGAGAAGAACGGCATAGTGCGTGTTTATG
CTTAAATGCGTACTTATATGCGTCTATTTATGTAGGATGAAAGGTAGTCTAGTACCTCCTGTGATATTAT
CCCATTCCATGCGGGGTATCGTATGCTTCCTTCAGCACTACCCTTTAGCTGTTCTATATGCTGCCACTCC
TCAATTGGATTAGTCTCATCCTTCAATGCTATCATTTCCTTTGATATTGGATCATACGGCGCGCCTGGTG
TACCGAGAACGATCCTCTCAGTGCGAGTCTCGACGATCCATATCGTTGCTTGGCAGTCAGCCAGTCGGAA
TCCAGCTTGGGACCCAGGAAGTCCAATCGTCAGATATTGTACTCAAGCCTGGTCACGGCAGCGTACCGAT
CTGTTTAAACCTAGATATTGATAGTCTGATCGGTCAACGTATAATCGAGTCCTAGCTTTTGCAAACATCT
ATCAAGAGACAGGATCAGCAGGAGGCTTTCGCATGATTGAACAAGATGGATTGCACGCAGGTTCTCCGGC
GGCTTGGGTGGAGAGGCTATTCGGCTATGACTGGGCACAACAGACAATCGGCTGCTCTGATGCCGCCGTG
TTCCGGCTGTCAGCGCAGGGGCGTCCGGTTCTTTTTGTCAAGACCGACCTGTCCGGTGCCCTGAATGAAC
TGCAAGACGAGGCAGCGCGGCTATCGTGGCTGGCGACGACGGGCGTTCCTTGCGCGGCTGTGCTCGACGT
TGTCACTGAAGCGGGAAGGGACTGGCTGCTATTGGGCGAAGTGCCGGGGCAGGATCTCCTGTCATCTCAC
CTTGCTCCTGCCGAGAAAGTATCCATCATGGCTGATGCAATGCGGCGGCTGCATACGCTTGATCCGGCTA
CCTGCCCATTCGACCACCAAGCGAAACATCGCATCGAGCGAGCACGTACTCGGATGGAAGCCGGTCTTGT
CGATCAGGATGATCTGGACGAAGAGCATCAGGGGCTCGCGCCAGCCGAACTGTTCGCCAGGCTCAAGGCG
TCTATGCCCGACGGCGAGGATCTCGTCGTGACCCACGGCGATGCCTGCTTGCCGAATATCATGGTGGAAA
ATGGCCGCTTTTCTGGATTCATCGACTGTGGCCGTCTGGGTGTGGCGGACCGCTATCAGGACATAGCGTT
GGCTACCCGTGATATTGCTGAAGAGCTTGGCGGCGAATGGGCTGACCGCTTCCTTGTGCTTTACGGTATC
GCCGCGCCCGATTCGCAGCGCATCGCCTTCTATCGCCTTCTTGACGAGTTCTTCTGACCGATTCTAGGTG
CATTGGCGCAGAAAAAAATGCCTGATGCGACGCTGCGCGTCTTATACTCCCACATATGCCAGATTCAGCA
ACGGATACGGCTTCCCCAACTTGCCCACTTCCATACGTGTCCTCCTTACCAGAAATTTATCCTTAAGGTC
GTTTAAACTCGACTCTGGCTCTATCGAATCTCCGTCGTTTCGAGCTTACGCGAACAGCCGTGGCGCTCAT
TTGCTCGTCGGGCATCGAATCTCGTCAGCTATCGTCAGCTTACCTTTTTGGCAGCGATCGCGGCTCCCGA
CATCTTGGACCATTAGCTCCACAGGTATCTTCTTCCCTCTAGTGGTCATAACAGCAGCTTCAGCTACCTC
TCAATTTCAATCGTTGCGTTACACACACAAAAAACCAACACACATCCATCTTCGATGGATAGCGATTTTA
TTATCTAACTGCTGATCGAGTGTAGCCAGATCTCAATGCATACTTTGTACGTTCAAAATACAATGCAGTA
GATATATTTATGCATATTACATATAATACATATCACATAGGAAGCAACAGGCGCGTTGGACTTTTAATTT
TCGAGGACCGCGAATCCTTACATCACACCCAATCCCCCACAAGTGATCCCCCACACACCATAGCTTCAAA
ATGTTTCTACTCCTTTTTTACTCTTCCAGATTTTCTCGGACTCCGCGCATCGCCGTACCACTTCAAAACA
CCCAAGCACAGCATACTAAATTTCCCCTCTTTCTTCCTCTAGGGTGTCGTTAATTACCCGTACTAAAGGT
TTGGAAAAGAAAAAAGAGACCGCCTCGTTTCTTTTTCTTCGTCGAAAAAGGCAATAAAAATTTTTATCAC
GTTTCTTTTTCTTGAAAATTTTTTTTTTTGATTTTTTTCTCTTTCGATGACCTCCCATTGATATTTAAGT
TAATAAACGGTCTTCAATTTCTCAAGTTTCAGTTTCATTTTTCTTGTTCTATTACAACTTTTTTTACTTC
TTGCTCATTAGAAAGAAAGCATAGCAATCTAATCTAAGTTTTAATTACAAAAGATCTTTGTCGATCCTAC
CATCCACTCGACACACCCGCCAGCGGCCGCTGCCAAGCTTCCGAGCTCTCGAATTCAAAGGAGGTACCAA
CCATGGGGGGAAGTTCCTATCCCTATGACGTGCCAGACTACGCATCCAGCGGAGGTGGATCAGGTAAACC
GACCGAGAACAATGAAGATTTCAACATCGTCGCCGTAGCATCAAATTTCGCCACGACGGACTTAGATGCA
GACAGAGGAAAACTACCTGGGAAAAAACTTCCCTTGGAAGTACTGAAAGAAATGGAGGCGAACGCGAGAA
AAGCTGGCTGTACCAGGGGTTGTCTTATATGTCTGTCACATATCAAATGTACTCCAAAGATGAAGAAATT
TATTCCCGGGCGTTGCCATACATACGAAGGGGATAAAGAGTCAGCTCAAGGGGGAATCGGGGAGGCGATA
GTTGATATACCTGAGATCCCTGGTTTTAAGGACCTGGAGCCCATGGAGCAATTCATAGCGCAGGTGGATT
TATGTGTGGACTGCACCACCGGATGTCTAAAAGGCCTAGCTAACGTACAGTGCTCCGACTTACTAAAAAA
ATGGTTACCCCAGCGTTGTGCGACTTTTGCTTCAAAAATCCAGGGCCAGGTGGACAAAATAAAGGGGGCG
GGAGGCGATTGATCTAGAAGTTGTCTCCTCCTGCACTGACTGACTGATACAATCGATTTCTGGATCCGCA
GGCCTCTGCTAGCTTGACTGACTGAGATACAGCGTACCTTCAGCTCATCATGTAATTAGTTATGTCACGC
TTACATTCACGCCCTCCCCCCACATCCGCTCTAACCGAAAAGGAAGGAGTTAGACAACCTGAAGTCTAGG
TCCCTATTTATTTTTTTATAGTTATGTTAGTATTAAGAACGTTATTTATATTTCAAATTTTTCTTTTTTT
TCTGTACAGACGCGTGTACGCATGTAACATTATACTGAAAACCTTGCTTGAGAAGGTTTTGGGACGCTCG
AAGGCTTTAATTTGCGGCCAAAGCAAGTAAAACCTCTACAAATGTGGTATTGGCCCATCTCTATCGGTAT
CGTAGCATAACCCCTTGGGGCCTCTAAACGGGTCTTGAGGGGTTTTTTGTGCCCCTCGGGCCGGATTGCT
ATCTACCGGCATTGGCGCAGAAAAAAATGCCTGATGCGACGCTGCGCGTCTTATACTCCCACATATGCCA
GATTCAGCAACGGATACGGCTTCCCCAACTTGCCCACTTCCATACGTGTCCTCCTTACCAGAAATTTATC
CTTAAGGTCGTCAGCTATCCTGCAGGGTGTTTAAAGATTACGGATATTTAACTTACTTAGAATAATGCCA
TTTTTTTGAGTTATAATAATCCTACGTTAGTGTGAGCGGGATTTAAACTGTGAGGACCTTAATACATTCA
GACACTTCTGCGGTATCACCCTACTTATTCCCTTCGAGATTATATCTAGGAACCCATCAGGTTGGTGGAA
GATTACCCGTTCTAAGACTTTTCAGCTTCCTCTATTGATGTTACACCTGGACACCCCTTTTCTGGCATCC
AGTTTTTAATCTTCAGTGGCATGTGAGATTCTCCGAAATTAACTAAAGCAATCACACAATTCTCTCGGAT
ACCACCTCGGTTGAAACTGACAGGTGGTTTGTTACGCATGCTAATGCAAAGGAGCCTATATACCTTTGGC
TCGGCTGCTGTAACAGGGAATATAAAGGGCAGCATAATTTAGGAGTTTAGTGAACTTGCAACATTTACTA
TTTTCCCTTCTTACGTAAATATTTTTCTTTTTAATTCTAAATCAATCTTTTTCAATTTTTTGTTTGTATT
CTTTTCTTGCTTAAATCTATAACTACAAAAAACACATACATAAACTAAAAATGGCCAAAACCTTCAACAT
CTCTCAGCAGGATCTGGAGCTGGTGGAGGTCGCCACTGAGAAGATCACCATGCTCTATGAGGACAACAAG
CACCATGTCGGGGCGGCCATCAGGACCAAGACTGGGGAGATCATCTCTGCTGTCCACATTGAAGCCTACA
TTGGCAGGGTCACTGTCTGTGCTGAAGCCATTGCCATTGGGTCTGCTGTGAGCAACGGGCAGAAGGACTT
TGACACCATTGTGGCTGTCAGGCACCCCTACTCTGATGAGGTGGACAGATCCATCAGGGTGGTCAGCCCC
TGTGGCATGTGTAGAGAGCTGATCTCTGACTATGCTCCTGACTGCTTTGTGCTCATTGAGATGAATGGCA
AGCTGGTCAAAACCACCATTGAGGAACTCATCCCCCTCAAGTACACCAGGAACTAAGGTTAATATAATTA
TATAAAAATATTATCTTCTTTTCTTTATATCTAGTGTTATGTAAAATAAATTGATGACTACGGAAAGCCT
TTTTATATTGTTTCTTTTTCATTCTGAGCCACTTAAATTTCGTGAATGTTCTTGTAAGGGACGGTAGATT
TACAAGTGATACAACAAAAAGCAAGGCGCTTTTTCTAATAAAAAGAAGAAAAGCATTTAACAATTGAACA
CCTCTATATCAACGAAGAATATTCCTGCAGGCGATCTCTCGATTTCGATCAAGACATTCCTTTAATGGTC
TTTTCTGGACACCACTAGGGGTCAGAAGTAGTTCATCAAACTTTCTTCCCTCCCTAATCTCATTGGTTAC
CTTGGGCTATCGAAACTTAATTAACCAGTCAAGTCAGCTACTTGGCGAGATCGACTTGTCTGGGTTTCGA
CTACGCTCAGAATTGCGTCAGTCAAGTTCGATCTGGTCCTTGCTATTGCACCCGTTCTCCGATTACGAGT
TTCATTTAAATCATGTGAGCAAAAGGCCAGCAAAAGGCCAGGAACCGTAAAAAGGCCGCGTTGCTGGC
Features (pLannotate 1.2.2; 13 found; start..end, strand, type, name):
      4..592     -  rep_origin     ori: high-copy-number ColE1/pMB1/pBR322/pUC origin of replication
    764..828     -  CDS            bla(M) (fragment): β-lactamase lacking the signal sequence; bla(M); allows cytosolic expression of β-lactamase
   1091..2433    -  rep_origin     2μ ori: yeast 2μ plasmid origin of replication
   2693..3487    +  CDS            NeoR/KanR: aminoglycoside phosphotransferase from Tn5; aph(3')-II (or nptII); confers resistance to neomycin, kanamycin, and G418 (Geneticin®)
   3500..3636    +  terminator     rrnG terminator: transcription terminator from the E. coli ribosomal RNA rrnG operon (Albrechtsen et al., 1991)
   3781..3852    +  misc_feature   5' β-globin insulator: insulator upstream of the human β-globin locus (Farrell et al., 2002)
   3874..3922    -  polyA_signal   poly(A) signal: synthetic polyadenylation signal
   4111..4518    +  promoter       TEF1 promoter: S. cerevisiae TEF1; promoter for EF-1α
   5298..5545    +  terminator     CYC1 terminator: S. cerevisiae CYC1; transcription terminator for CYC1
   5603..5649    +  terminator     T7 terminator: transcription terminator for bacteriophage T7 RNA polymerase
   5679..5815    +  terminator     rrnG terminator: transcription terminator from the E. coli ribosomal RNA rrnG operon (Albrechtsen et al., 1991)
   6427..6843    +  CDS            bsr: BSR_BACCE - Experimental evidence at protein level: Swiss-Prot protein existence level 1. Catalyzes the deamination of the cytosine moiety of the antibiotics blasticidin S, cytomycin and acetylblasticidin S. From Bacillus cereus.
   7125..7196    +  misc_feature   3' β-globin insulator: insulator downstream of the human β-globin locus (Farrell et al., 2002)
