[The description below was written by a language model from this plasmid's Addgene catalogue record and pLannotate feature annotations shown in this document.]
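Description:
pOGS539_GLuc-ns is a 7.4 kb yeast expression plasmid built on the commercial OGS539 backbone and designed to produce Gaussia luciferase (GLuc, from the copepod Gaussia princeps) in yeast. It is an E. coli–yeast shuttle vector. A high-copy ColE1/pUC-type origin and a Tn5 aminoglycoside phosphotransferase gene (NeoR/KanR) support propagation under kanamycin selection in bacteria. The yeast 2μ origin allows episomal, multicopy maintenance in yeast. Selection in yeast is by blasticidin, conferred by the bsr blasticidin S deaminase gene from Bacillus cereus. The feature table does not annotate a promoter for this marker.

The expression cassette consists of the constitutive S. cerevisiae TEF1 promoter followed by the CYC1 transcription terminator. The roughly 570 bp GLuc insert, carrying an N-terminal HA epitope tag for immunodetection, was placed between them by Gibson assembly. The automated annotation did not call the luciferase coding sequence or the tag, but the unannotated gap between promoter and terminator is consistent with their position. The backbone's modular architecture also contributes several other elements: two rrnG terminators, a T7 terminator, β-globin insulator elements, a synthetic poly(A) signal, and a short β-lactamase fragment that appears to be a non-functional remnant. The terminators and insulators help isolate the cassettes from read-through transcription.

The record does not define the "ns" suffix, so it should not be over-interpreted. The associated work concerns engineered yeast as an oral delivery vehicle for therapeutic proteins in the intestine. In that setting, the plasmid most plausibly serves as a luminescent reporter for measuring yeast-driven heterologous protein expression.
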