Addgene plasmid #226719: pOGS539_GLuc-ns
Purpose: Plasmid enabling yeast-mediated expression of Gaussia luciferase (GLuc)
Depositing lab: Gautam Dantas. Depositing organization: Washington University in Saint Louis. Publication: A yeast-based oral therapeutic delivers immune checkpoint inhibitors to reduce intestinal tumor burden. Rebeck ON, Wallace MJ, Prusa J, Ning J, Evbuomwan EM, Rengarajan S, Habimana-Griffin L, Kwak S, Zahrah D, Tung J, Liao J, Mahmud B, Fishbein SRS, Ramirez Tovar ES, Mehta R, Wang B, Gorelik MG, Helmink BA, Dantas G. Cell Chem Biol. 2024 Nov 16:S2451-9456(24)00452-5. doi: 10.1016/j.chembiol.2024.10.013. PubMed 39571582.
Backbone
  Vector backbone: OGS539
  Backbone manufacturer: Sigma-Aldrich
  Backbone size w/o insert (bp): 6846
  Total vector size (bp): 7418
  Vector type: Yeast Expression
  Selectable markers: Blasticidin
Growth in bacteria
  Bacterial resistance: Kanamycin, 50 μg/mL
  Growth temperature: 37°C
  Growth strain: DH5alpha
  Copy number: High Copy
Gene/Insert
  Gene/Insert name: Gaussia Luciferase (alt name: GLuc)
  Species: Gaussia princeps
  Insert size (bp): 572
  GenBank ID: FJ010198.1
  Promoter: pTEF1
  Tag / fusion protein: HA tag (N terminal on insert)
  Cloning method: Gibson Cloning
  Sequencing primers: 5′ CATATCACATAGGAAGCAACAG; 3′ CTACGATACCGATAGAGATGG
Resource information
  A portion of this plasmid was derived from a plasmid made by: GenBank FJ010198.1
Terms and licenses: Academic/Nonprofit Terms; Industry Terms: Not Available to Industry
How to cite: pOGS539_GLuc-ns was a gift from Gautam Dantas (Addgene plasmid # 226719 ; http://n2t.net/addgene:226719 ; RRID:Addgene_226719)
